Addgene plasmid #48522: pFUSB4_GCGG
Depositing lab: Stephen Ekker. Depositing organization: Mayo Foundation for Medical Education and Research. Publication: High Efficiency In Vivo Genome Engineering with a Simplified 15-RVD GoldyTALEN Design. Ma AC, Lee HB, Clark KJ, Ekker SC. PLoS One. 2013 May 29;8(5):e65259. doi: 10.1371/journal.pone.0065259. Print 2013. PubMed 23734242.
Backbone
  Vector backbone: pFUS_B4
  Vector type: Mammalian Expression, TALEN
Growth in bacteria
  Bacterial resistance: Spectinomycin, 50 μg/mL
  Growth temperature: 37°C
  Growth strain: Top10
  Copy number: Unknown
Gene/Insert
  Gene/Insert name: RVD sequence: NN HD NN NN
  Species: Synthetic
  Cloning method: Unknown
  Sequencing primers: 5′ ttgatgcctggcagttccct; 3′ cgaaccgaacaggcttatgt
Terms and licenses: Academic/Nonprofit Terms; Industry Terms: Not Available to Industry
Depositor comments: Plasmid was created using Golden Gate cloning.
How to cite: pFUSB4_GCGG was a gift from Stephen Ekker (Addgene plasmid # 48522 ; http://n2t.net/addgene:48522 ; RRID:Addgene_48522)
