[The description below was written by a language model from this plasmid's Addgene catalogue record and pLannotate feature annotations shown in this document.]
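Description:
pFUSB4_GCGG is a small (about 2.9 kb) intermediate array plasmid for Golden Gate assembly of TAL effector nucleases. It is built on the pFUS_B4 backbone and carries a pre-assembled synthetic block of four TALE repeats with the RVD sequence NN HD NN NN. Under the usual RVD code (NN for G, HD for C), this block recognises the tetranucleotide GCGG named in the plasmid title. Although the catalogue lists the vector type as mammalian expression/TALEN, the annotated features show no eukaryotic promoter, nuclease domain or polyadenylation signal. The plasmid therefore appears to be a bacterial cloning module rather than an expression construct in its own right.

Propagation in E. coli relies on a high-copy ColE1/pUC-type origin. Selection is by the aadA (SmR) aminoglycoside adenylyltransferase gene, which confers spectinomycin and streptomycin resistance and matches the recorded spectinomycin selection. Upstream of it lie fragments of a class 1 integron Pc promoter and a gentamicin acetyltransferase gene, which are likely remnants of the integron-derived resistance cassette. Short lacZα and lacI fragments are probably left over from a blue/white screening cassette that the repeat array displaced, and rrnB T1 and T2 terminators are also present. The automated annotation did not label the TALE repeats themselves, so the insert is known only from the catalogue fields.

The depositor notes that the plasmid was made by Golden Gate cloning. The associated work describes a simplified 15-RVD GoldyTALEN design for in vivo genome engineering. This suggests the plasmid belongs to a library of ready-made repeat blocks that are combined with other array modules into a final TALEN scaffold, although the record does not spell out this workflow.
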