Features (pLannotate 1.2.2; 8 found; start..end, strand, type, name):
      3..39      -  CDS            lacZα (fragment): LacZα fragment of β-galactosidase; lacZ fragment
    596..619     +  promoter       Pc promoter (fragment): intI1 (promoter lies within the coding sequence); class 1 integron promoter
    795..851     +  CDS            GmR (fragment): gentamycin acetyltransferase; aacC1; confers resistance to gentamycin
    858..1649    +  CDS            SmR: aminoglycoside adenylyltransferase (Murphy, 1985); aadA; confers resistance to spectinomycin and streptomycin
   1742..2330    +  rep_origin     ori: high-copy-number ColE1/pMB1/pBR322/pUC origin of replication
   2513..2605    +  CDS            lacI (fragment): lac repressor; lacI; The lac repressor binds to the lac operator to inhibit transcription in E. coli. This inhibition can be relieved by adding lactose or isopropyl-β-D-thiogalactopyranoside (IPTG).
   2660..2687    -  terminator     rrnB T2 terminator: transcription terminator T2 from the E. coli rrnB gene
   2819..2862    +  terminator     rrnB T1 terminator: Escherichia coli rrnB; transcription terminator T1 from the E. coli rrnB gene
>Addgene plasmid #48522 | pFUSB4_GCGG | depositor full sequence | sequence record 70222 | Full Sequence
ATGTTTTCCCAGTCACGACGTTGTAAAACGACGGCCAGTCTTAAGCGTCTCATGGCCTGACCCCGGACCA
AGTGGTGGCCTATCGCCAGCAACAATGGCGGCAAGCAAGCGCTCGAAACGGTGCAGCGGCTGTTGCCGGT
GCTGTGCCAGGACCATGGCCTGACTCCGGACCAAGTGGTGGCTATCGCCAGCCACGATGGCGGCAAGCAA
GCGCTCGAAACGGTGCAGCGGCTGTTGCCGGTGCTGTGCCAGGACCATGGCCTGACCCCGGACCAAGTGG
TGGCTATCGCCAGCAACAATGGCGGCAAGCAAGCGCTCGAAACGGTGCAGCGGCTGTTGCCGGTGCTGTG
CCAGGACCATGGCCTGACCCCGGACCAAGTGGTGGCTATCGCCAGCAACAATGGCGGCAAGCAAGCGCTC
GAAACGGTGCAGCGGCTGTTGCCGGTGCTGTGCCAGGACCATGGCCTGACCCCGGACCAAGTGGTGGCTA
TCGAGACGTCTAGACCAGCCAGGACAGAAATGCCTCGACTTCGCTGCTACCCAAGGTTGCCGGGTGACGC
ACACCGTGGAAACGGATGAAGGCACGAACCCAGTGGACATAAGCCTGTTCGGTTCGTAAGCTGTAATGCA
AGTAGCGTATGCGCTCACGCAACTGGTCCAGAACCTTGACCGAACGCAGCGGTGGTAACGGCGCAGTGGC
GGTTTTCATGGCTTGTTATGACTGTTTTTTTGGGGTACAGTCTATGCCTCGGGCATCCAAGCAGCAAGCG
CGTTACGCCGTGGGTCGATGTTTGATGTTATGGAGCAGCAACGATGTTACGCAGCAGGGCAGTCGCCCTA
AAACAAAGTTAAACATTATGAGGGAAGCGGTGATCGCCGAAGTATCGACTCAACTATCAGAGGTAGTTGG
CGTCATCGAGCGCCATCTCGAACCGACGTTGCTGGCCGTACATTTGTACGGCTCCGCAGTGGATGGCGGC
CTGAAGCCACACAGTGATATTGATTTGCTGGTTACGGTGACCGTAAGGCTTGATGAAACAACGCGGCGAG
CTTTGATCAACGACCTTTTGGAAACTTCGGCTTCCCCTGGAGAGAGCGAGATTCTCCGCGCTGTAGAAGT
CACCATTGTTGTGCACGACGACATCATTCCGTGGCGTTATCCAGCTAAGCGCGAACTGCAATTTGGAGAA
TGGCAGCGCAATGACATTCTTGCAGGTATCTTCGAGCCAGCCACGATCGACATTGATCTGGCTATCTTGC
TGACAAAAGCAAGAGAACATAGCGTTGCCTTGGTAGGTCCAGCGGCGGAGGAACTCTTTGATCCGGTTCC
TGAACAGGATCTATTTGAGGCGCTAAATGAAACCTTAACGCTATGGAACTCGCCGCCCGACTGGGCTGGC
GATGAGCGAAATGTAGTGCTTACGTTGTCCCGCATTTGGTACAGCGCAGTAACCGGCAAAATCGCGCCGA
AGGATGTCGCTGCCGACTGGGCAATGGAGCGCCTGCCGGCCCAGTATCAGCCCGTCATACTTGAAGCTAG
ACAGGCTTATCTTGGACAAGAAGAAGATCGCTTGGCCTCGCGCGCAGATCAGTTGGAAGAATTTGTCCAC
TACGTGAAAGGCGAGATCACCAAGGTAGTCGGCAAATAACCCTCGAGCCACCCATGACCAAAATCCCTTA
ACGTGAGTTACGCGTCGTTCCACTGAGCGTCAGACCCCGTAGAAAAGATCAAAGGATCTTCTTGAGATCC
TTTTTTTCTGCGCGTAATCTGCTGCTTGCAAACAAAAAAACCACCGCTACCAGCGGTGGTTTGTTTGCCG
GATCAAGAGCTACCAACTCTTTTTCCGAAGGTAACTGGCTTCAGCAGAGCGCAGATACCAAATACTGTCC
TTCTAGTGTAGCCGTAGTTAGGCCACCACTTCAAGAACTCTGTAGCACCGCCTACATACCTCGCTCTGCT
AATCCTGTTACCAGTGGCTGCTGCCAGTGGCGATAAGTCGTGTCTTACCGGGTTGGACTCAAGACGATAG
TTACCGGATAAGGCGCAGCGGTCGGGCTGAACGGGGGGTTCGTGCACACAGCCCAGCTTGGAGCGAACGA
CCTACACCGAACTGAGATACCTACAGCGTGAGCATTGAGAAAGCGCCACGCTTCCCGAAGGGAGAAAGGC
GGACAGGTATCCGGTAAGCGGCAGGGTCGGAACAGGAGAGCGCACGAGGGAGCTTCCAGGGGGAAACGCC
TGGTATCTTTATAGTCCTGTCGGGTTTCGCCACCTCTGACTTGAGCGTCGATTTTTGTGATGCTCGTCAG
GGGGGCGGAGCCTATGGAAAAACGCCAGCAACGCGGCCTTTTTACGGTTCCTGGCCTTTTGCTGGCCTTT
TGCTCACATGTTCTTTCCTGCGTTATCCCCTGATTCTGTGGATAACCGTATTACCGCCTTTGAGTGAGCT
GATACCGCTCGCCGCAGCCGAACGACCGAGCGCAGCGAGTCAGTGAGCGAGGAAGCGGAAGAGCGCCCAA
TACGCAAACCGCCTCTCCCCGCGCGTTGGCCGATTCATTAATGCAGCTGGCACGACAGGTTTCCCGACTG
GAAAGCGGGCAGTGAGCGCAACGCAATTAATACGCGTACCGCTAGCCAGGAAGAGTTTGTAGAAACGCAA
AAAGGCCATCCGTCAGGATGGCCTTCTGCTTAGTTTGATGCCTGGCAGTTTATGGCGGGCGTCCTGCCCG
CCACCCTCCGGGCCGTTGCTTCACAACGTTCAAATCCGCTCCCGGCGGATTTGTCCTACTCAGGAGAGCG
TTCACCGACAAACAACAGATAAAACGAAAGGCCCAGTCTTCCGACTGAGCCTTTCGTTTTATTTGATGCC
TGGCAGTTCCCTACTCTCGCGTTAACGCTAGCATGG
