>Addgene plasmid #48522 | pFUSB4_GCGG | addgene partial sequence | sequence record 70893 | pCR8_F1 5'-ttgatgcctggcagttccct-3'
TCACGACGTTGTAAAACGACGGCCAGTCTTAAGCGTCTCATGGCCTGACCCCGGACCAAGTGGTGGCTAT
CGCCAGCAACAATGGCGGCAAGCAAGCGCTCGAAACGGTGCAGCGGCTGTTGCCGGTGCTGTGCCAGGAC
CATGGCCTGACTCCGGACCAAGTGGTGGCTATCGCCAGCCACGATGGCGGCAAGCAAGCGCTCGAAACGG
TGCAGCGGCTGTTGCCGGTGCTGTGCCAGGACCATGGCCTGACCCCGGACCAAGTGGTGGCTATCGCCAG
CAACAATGGCGGCAAGCAAGCGCTCGAAACGGTGCAGCGGCTGTTGCCGGTGCTGTGCCAGGACCATGGC
CTGACCCCGGACCAAGTGGTGGCTATCGCCAGCAACAATGGCGGCAAGCAAGCGCTCGAAACGGTGCAGC
GGCTGTTGCCGGTGCTGTGCCAGGACCATGGCCTGACCCCGGACCAAGTGGTGGCTATCGAGACGTCTAG
ACCAGCCAGGACAGAAATGCCTCGACTTCGCTGCTACCCAAGGTTGCCGGGTGACGCACACCGTGGAAAC
GGATGAAGGCACGAACCCAGTGGACATAAGCCTGTTCGGTTCGTAAGCTGTAATGCAAGTAGCGTATGCG
CTCACGCAACTGGTCCAGAACCTTGACCGAACGCAGCGGTGGTAACGGCGCAGTGGCGGTTTTCATGGCT
TGTTATGACTGTTTTTTTGGGGTACAGTCTATGCCTCGGGCATCCAAGCAGCAAGCGCGTTACGCCGTGG
